Addgene plasmid #123512: pMK-Zm PclpP::Gg10 leader
Purpose: MoChlo kit
Depositing lab: Scott Lenaghan & C. Neal Stewart. Depositing organization: University of Tennessee Institute of Agriculture. Publication: MoChlo: A versatile modular cloning toolbox for chloroplast biotechnology. Occhialini A, Piatek A, Pfotenhauer AC, Frazier TP, Stewart CN, Lenaghan S. Plant Physiol. 2019 Jan 24. pii: pp.18.01220. doi: 10.1104/pp.18.01220. PubMed 30679266.
Backbone
  Vector backbone: pMK-T
  Vector type: Synthetic Biology
Growth in bacteria
  Bacterial resistance: Kanamycin, 50 μg/mL
  Growth temperature: 37°C
  Growth strain: Top10
  Copy number: High Copy
Gene/Insert
  Gene/Insert name: Zm PclpP::Gg10 leader
  Cloning method: Restriction Enzyme; 5′ cloning site Unknown (unknown if destroyed)
Terms and licenses: Academic/Nonprofit Terms; Industry Terms: Not Available to Industry
Depositor comments: All inserts have been produced by gene synthesis and cloned in the indicated backbone vector. The insert is a chloroplast promoter::5'UTR fusion designed for Golden-Gate cloning. The Original Material was developed in the performance of research that was funded by Grant Nos. ARPA-E: DE-AR000660 & DARPA: D17AC00016.
How to cite: pMK-Zm PclpP::Gg10 leader was a gift from Scott Lenaghan & C. Neal Stewart (Addgene plasmid # 123512 ; http://n2t.net/addgene:123512 ; RRID:Addgene_123512)
