[The description below was written by a language model from this plasmid's Addgene catalogue record and pLannotate feature annotations shown in this document.]
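Description:
pMK-Zm PclpP::Gg10 leader is a small (about 2.5 kb) part-donor plasmid from the MoChlo kit, a modular cloning toolbox for chloroplast biotechnology. It is built on the pMK-T gene-synthesis backbone and is maintained in E. coli as a high-copy plasmid. The feature table shows a ColE1/pUC-type origin of replication and an aminoglycoside phosphotransferase (NeoR/KanR) gene driven by the bla (AmpR) promoter, which gives the kanamycin selection listed in the catalogue entry. The other annotated elements are backbone remnants: short fragments matching an M13 origin, lacZα, lacI and an RSF origin, plus a T7 promoter next to the cloning region. None of them appears to have a role in the intended use of the part.

The payload is a synthesized chloroplast promoter::5'UTR fusion designed for Golden Gate assembly. Judging from the name, it joins a clpP promoter, with the "Zm" prefix suggesting a maize origin, to a gene 10-type leader acting as the 5' untranslated region. The record does not spell out these origins, so this reading is an inference. The automated annotation does not detect the insert itself, which presumably lies in the unannotated stretch between the T7 promoter and the lacI fragment. The record also does not name the Type IIS enzyme sites or the overhangs flanking the part. In a modular scheme of this kind, the promoter/leader module would be released and ligated in a defined order with coding sequence and terminator parts. The resulting transcription units can then be assembled into plastid transformation vectors, where the promoter drives transcription in the chloroplast and the leader supports translation of the downstream gene.
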