Features (pLannotate 1.2.2; 8 found; start..end, strand, type, name):
      3..134     -  rep_origin     M13 ori (fragment): M13 bacteriophage origin of replication; arrow indicates direction of (+) strand synthesis
    155..311     -  CDS            lacZα (fragment): LacZα fragment of β-galactosidase; lacZ fragment
    320..338     +  promoter       T7 promoter: promoter for bacteriophage T7 RNA polymerase
    619..666     -  CDS            lacI (fragment): lac repressor; lacI; The lac repressor binds to the lac operator to inhibit transcription in E. coli. This inhibition can be relieved by adding lactose or isopropyl-β-D-thiogalactopyranoside (IPTG).
    703..743     -  rep_origin     RSF ori (fragment): Plasmids containing the RSF 1030 origin of replication can be propagated in E. coli cells that contain additional plasmids with compatible origins.
    821..1409    -  rep_origin     ori: high-copy-number ColE1/pMB1/pBR322/pUC origin of replication
   1583..2377    -  CDS            NeoR/KanR: aminoglycoside phosphotransferase confers resistance to neomycin, kanamycin, and G418 (Geneticin®)
   2378..2482    -  promoter       AmpR promoter: bla
>Addgene plasmid #123512 | pMK-Zm PclpP::Gg10 leader | addgene full sequence | sequence record 247845 | Addgene NGS Result
CTAAATTGTAAGCGTTAATATTTTGTTAAAATTCGCGTTAAATTTTTGTTAAATCAGCTCATTTTTTAAC
CAATAGGCCGAAATCGGCAAAATCCCTTATAAATCAAAAGAATAGACCGAGATAGGGTTGAGTGGCCGCT
ACAGGGCGCTCCCATTCGCCATTCAGGCTGCGCAACTGTTGGGAAGGGCGTTTCGGTGCGGGCCTCTTCG
CTATTACGCCAGCTGGCGAAAGGGGGATGTGCTGCAAGGCGATTAAGTTGGGTAACGCCAGGGTTTTCCC
AGTCACGACGTTGTAAAACGACGGCCAGTGAGCGCGACGTAATACGACTCACTATAGGGCGAATTGAAGG
AAGGCCGTCAAGGCCACGTGTCTTGTCCAGGCGCGCCAGGTCTCAGGAGAAAGAGCTCGGATCCTCTATG
TATTAATAGAATCTATAGTATTCTTATAGAATAAGAAAAAAAAAATGAAGATAATAAACTGCGGATTCTT
TCTTTCTCTTCCATTCTTACGTTTCCATATTAAAGTGTAGTTTTTTTACTTAAATTTAAAGAAGGAGATA
TACCCAATGTGAGACCATTAATTAATGGAGCACAAGACTGGCCTCATGGGCCTTCCTTTCACTGCCCGCT
TTCCAGTCGGGAAACCTGTCGTGCCAGCTGCATTAACATGGTCATAGCTGTTTCCTTGCGTATTGGGCGC
TCTCCGCTTCCTCGCTCACTGACTCGCTGCGCTCGGTCGTTCGGGTAAAGCCTGGGGTGCCTAATGAGCA
AAAGGCCAGCAAAAGGCCAGGAACCGTAAAAAGGCCGCGTTGCTGGCGTTTTTCCATAGGCTCCGCCCCC
CTGACGAGCATCACAAAAATCGACGCTCAAGTCAGAGGTGGCGAAACCCGACAGGACTATAAAGATACCA
GGCGTTTCCCCCTGGAAGCTCCCTCGTGCGCTCTCCTGTTCCGACCCTGCCGCTTACCGGATACCTGTCC
GCCTTTCTCCCTTCGGGAAGCGTGGCGCTTTCTCATAGCTCACGCTGTAGGTATCTCAGTTCGGTGTAGG
TCGTTCGCTCCAAGCTGGGCTGTGTGCACGAACCCCCCGTTCAGCCCGACCGCTGCGCCTTATCCGGTAA
CTATCGTCTTGAGTCCAACCCGGTAAGACACGACTTATCGCCACTGGCAGCAGCCACTGGTAACAGGATT
AGCAGAGCGAGGTATGTAGGCGGTGCTACAGAGTTCTTGAAGTGGTGGCCTAACTACGGCTACACTAGAA
GAACAGTATTTGGTATCTGCGCTCTGCTGAAGCCAGTTACCTTCGGAAAAAGAGTTGGTAGCTCTTGATC
CGGCAAACAAACCACCGCTGGTAGCGGTGGTTTTTTTGTTTGCAAGCAGCAGATTACGCGCAGAAAAAAA
GGATCTCAAGAAGATCCTTTGATCTTTTCTACGGGGTCTGACGCTCAGTGGAACGAAAACTCACGTTAAG
GGATTTTGGTCATGAGATTATCAAAAAGGATCTTCACCTAGATCCTTTTAAATTAAAAATGAAGTTTTAA
ATCAATCTAAAGTATATATGAGTAAACTTGGTCTGACAGTTATTAGAAAAATTCATCCAGCAGACGATAA
AACGCAATACGCTGGCTATCCGGTGCCGCAATGCCATACAGCACCAGAAAACGATCCGCCCATTCGCCGC
CCAGTTCTTCCGCAATATCACGGGTGGCCAGCGCAATATCCTGATAACGATCCGCCACGCCCAGACGGCC
GCAATCAATAAAGCCGCTAAAACGGCCATTTTCCACCATAATGTTCGGCAGGCACGCATCACCATGGGTC
ACCACCAGATCTTCGCCATCCGGCATGCTCGCTTTCAGACGCGCAAACAGCTCTGCCGGTGCCAGGCCCT
GATGTTCTTCATCCAGATCATCCTGATCCACCAGGCCCGCTTCCATACGGGTACGCGCACGTTCAATACG
ATGTTTCGCCTGATGATCAAACGGACAGGTCGCCGGGTCCAGGGTATGCAGACGACGCATGGCATCCGCC
ATAATGCTCACTTTTTCTGCCGGCGCCAGATGGCTAGACAGCAGATCCTGACCCGGCACTTCGCCCAGCA
GCAGCCAATCACGGCCCGCTTCGGTCACCACATCCAGCACCGCCGCACACGGAACACCGGTGGTGGCCAG
CCAGCTCAGACGCGCCGCTTCATCCTGCAGCTCGTTCAGCGCACCGCTCAGATCGGTTTTCACAAACAGC
ACCGGACGACCCTGCGCGCTCAGACGAAACACCGCCGCATCAGAGCAGCCAATGGTCTGCTGCGCCCAAT
CATAGCCAAACAGACGTTCCACCCACGCTGCCGGGCTACCCGCATGCAGGCCATCCTGTTCAATCATACT
CTTCCTTTTTCAATATTATTGAAGCATTTATCAGGGTTATTGTCTCATGAGCGGATACATATTTGAATGT
ATTTAGAAAAATAAACAAATAGGGGTTCCGCGCACATTTCCCCGAAAAGTGCCAC
