>Addgene plasmid #123512 | pMK-Zm PclpP::Gg10 leader | depositor partial sequence | sequence record 235647 | Zm PclpP::Gg10 leader
AAAGAGCTCGGATCCTCTATGTATTAATAGAATCTATAGTATTCTTATAGAATAAGAAAAAAAAAATGAA
GATAATAAACTGCGGATTCTTTCTTTCTCTTCCATTCTTACGTTTCCATATTAAAGTGTAGTTTTTTTAC
TTAAATTTAAAGAAGGAGATATACCC
